>Addgene plasmid #64537 | FRP1625 | depositor full sequence | sequence record 108558 | FRP1625 sequence 7398 bps
GACGTCGAAAGAACGCGGCATTAGCAACATTTGCGAAGCGAACGATTTTGCGAACTGCTATTAATTAACT
CTGGCGCGCCTAACTTTTTGTGTGGTGCCCTCCTCCTTGTCAATATTAATGTTAAAGTGCAATTCTTTTT
CCTTATCACGTTGAGCCATTAGTATCAATTTGCTTACCTGTATTCCTTTACATCCTCCTTTTTCTCCTTC
TTGATAAATGTATGTAGATTGCGTATATAGTTTCGTCTACCCTATGAACATATTCCATTTTGTAATTTCG
TGTCGCATATGTTTCTATTATGAATTTCATTTATAAAGTTTATGTACAAATATCATAAAAAAAGAGAATC
TTTTTAAGCAAGGATTTTCTTAACTTCTTCGGCGACAGCATCACCGACTTCGGTGGTACTGTTGGAACCA
CCTAAATCACCAGTTCTGATACCTGCATCCAAAACCTTTTTAACTGCATCTTCAATGGCCTTACCTTCTT
CAGGCAAGTTCAATGACAATTTCAACATCATTGCAGCAGACAAGATAGTGGCGATAGGGTTGACCTTATT
CTTTGGCAAATCTGGAGCAGAACCGTGGCATGGTTCGTACAAACCAAATGCGGTGTTCTTGTCTGGCAAA
GAGGCCAAGGACGCAGATGGCAACAAACCCAAGGAACCTGGGATAACGGAGGCTTCATCGGAGATGATGT
CACCAAACATGTTGCTGGTGATTATAATACCATTTAGGTGGGTTGGGTTCTTAACTAGGATCATGGCGGC
AGAATCAATCAATTGATGTTGAACCTTCAATGTAGGAAATTCGTTCTTGATGGTTTCCTCCACAGTTTTT
CTCCATAATCTTGAAGAGGCCAAAACATTAGCTTTATCCAAGGACCAAATAGGCAATGGTGGCTCATGTT
GTAGGGCCATGAAAGCGGCCATTCTTGTGATTCTTTGCACTTCTGGAACGGTGTATTGTTCACTATCCCA
AGCGACACCATCACCATCGTCTTCCTTTCTCTTACCAAAGTAAATACCTCCCACTAATTCTCTGACAACA
ACGAAGTCAGTACCTTTAGCAAATTGTGGCTTGATTGGAGATAAGTCTAAAAGAGAGTCGGATGCAAAGT
TACATGGTCTTAAGTTGGCGTACAATTGAAGTTCTTTACGGATTTTTAGTAAACCTTGTTCAGGTCTAAC
ACTACCAGTACCCCATTTAGGACCACCCACAGCACCTAACAAAACGGCATCAGCCTTCTTGGAGGCTTCC
AGCGCCTCATCTGGAAGTGGAACACCTGTAGCATCGATAGCAGCACCACCAATTAAATGATTTTGGAAAT
CGAACTTGACATTGGAACGAACATCAGAAATAGCTTTAAGAACCTTAATGGCTTCGGCTGTGATTTCTTG
ACCAACGTGGTCACCTGGCAAAACGACGATCTTCTTAGGGGCAGACATTAGAATGGTATATCCTTGAAAT
ATATATATATATTGCTGAAATGTAAAAGGTAAGAAAAGTTAGAAAGTAAGACGATTGCTAACCACCTATT
GGAAAAAACAATAGGTCCTTAAATAATATTGTCAACTTCAAGTATTGTGATGCAAGCATTTAGTCATGAA
CGCTTCTCTATTCTATATGAAAAGCCGGTTCCGGCGCTCTCACCTTTCCTTTTTCTCCCAATTTTTCAGT
TGAAAAAGGTATATGCGTCAGGCGACCTCTGAAATTAACAAAAAATTTCCAGTCATCGAATTTGATTCTG
TGCGATAGCGCCCCTGTGTGTTCTCGTTATGTTGAGGAAAAAAATAATGGTTGCTAAGAGATTCGAACTC
TTGCATCTTACGATACCTGAGTATTCCCACAGTTAACTGCGGTCAAGATATTTCTTGAATCAGGCGCCTT
AGACCGCTCGGCCAAACAACCAATTACTTGTTGAGAAATAGAGTATAATTATCCTATAAATATAACGTTT
TTGAACACACATGAACAAGGAAGTACAGGACAATTGATTTTCGATCGGATGTGCTGCAAGGCGATTAAGT
TGGGTAACGCCAGGGTTTTCCCAGTCACGACGTTGTAAAACGACGGCCAGTGAATTGTAATACGACTCAC
TATAGGGCGAATTGGAGAAACAGAATAATATATAAACCTGTATAATATAACCTTGAAGACTATATTTCTT
TTCGCGGCCGCCTATAGGGCGAATTGGAGCTCCACCGCGGTGGCGGCCGCTCTAGAGAAGCGGGTAAGCT
GCCACAGCAATTAATGCACAACATTTAACCTACATTCTTCCTTATCGGATCCTCAAAACCCTTAAAAACA
TATGCCTCACCCTAACATATTTTCCAATTAACCCTCAATATTTCTCTGTCACCCGGCCTCTATTTTCCAT
TTTCTTCTTTACCCGCCACGCGTTTTTTTCTTTCAAATTTTTTTCTTCCTTCTTCTTTTTCTTCCACGTC
CTCTTGCATAAATAAATAAACCGTTTTGAAACCAAACTCGCCTCTCTCTCTCCTTTTTGAAATATTTTTG
GGTTTGTTTGATCCTTTCCTTCCCAATCTCTCTTGTTTAATATATATTCATTTATATCACGCTCTCTTTT
TATCTTCCTTTTTTTCCTCTCTCTTGTATTCTTCCTTCCCCTTTCTACTCAAACCAAGAAGAAAAAGAAA
AGGTCAATCTTTGTTAAAGAATAGGATCTTCTACTACATCAGCTTTTAGATTTTTCACGCTTACTGCTTT
TTTCTTCCCAAGATCGAAAATTTACTGAATTAACAACTAGTGGATCCCCCGGGCTGCAGGAATTCATGAA
AGCGTTAACGGCCAGGCAACAAGAGGTGTTTGATCTCATCCGTGATCACATCAGCCAGACAGGTATGCCG
CCGACGCGTGCGGAAATCGCGCAGCGTTTGGGGTTCCGTTCCCCAAACGCGGCTGAAGAACATCTGAAGG
CGCTGGCACGCAAAGGCGTTATTGAAATTGTTTCCGGCGCATCACGCGGGATTCGTCTGTTGCAGGAAGA
GGAAGAAGGGTTGCCGCTGGTAGGTCGTGTGGCTGCCGGTGAACCACTTCTGGCGCAACAGCATATTGAA
GGTCATTATCAGGTCGATCCTTCCTTATTCAAGCCGAATGCTGATTTCCTGCTGCGCGTCAGCGGGATGT
CGATGAAAGACATCGGCATTATGGATGGTGACTTGCTGGCAGTGCATAAAACTCAGGATGTACGTAACGG
TCAGGTCGTTGTCGCACGTATTGATGACGAGGTTACCGTTAAGCGCCTGAAAAAACAGGGCAATAAAGTC
GAACTGTTGCCAGAAAATAGCGAGTTTAAACCAATTGTCGTAGATCTTCGTCAGCAGAGCTTCACCATTG
AAGGGCTGGCGGTTGGGGTTATTCGCAACGGCGACTGGCTGGGTTCTAAGGATATCTCTGCTGGAGACAT
GAGAGCTGCCAACCTTTGGCCAAGCCCGCTCATGATCAAACGCTCTAAGAAGAACAGCCTGGCCTTGTCC
CTGACGGCCGACCAGATGGTCAGTGCCTTGTTGGATGCTGAGCCCCCCATACTCTATTCCGAGTATGATC
CTACCAGACCCTTCAGTGAAGCTTCGATGATGGGCTTACTGACCAACCTGGCAGACAGGGAGCTGGTTCA
CATGATCAACTGGGCGAAGAGGGTGCCAGGCTTTGTGGATTTGACCCTCCATGATCAGGTCCACCTTCTA
GAATGTGCCTGGTTAGAGATCCTGATGATTGGTCTCGTCTGGCGCTCCATGGAGCACCCAGTGAAGCTAC
TGTTTGCTCCTAACTTGCTCTTGGACAGGAACCAGGGAAAATGTGTAGAGGGCATGGTGGAGATCTTCGA
CATGCTGCTGGCTACATCATCTCGGTTCCGCATGATGAATCTGCAGGGAGAGGAGTTTGTGTGCCTCAAA
TCTATTATTTTGCTTAATTCTGGAGTGTACACATTTCTGTCCAGCACCCTGAAGTCTCTGGAAGAGAAGG
ACCATATCCACCGAGTCCTGGACAAGATCACAGACACTTTGATCCACCTGATGGCCAAGGCAGGCCTGAC
CCTGCAGCAGCAGCACCAGCGGCTGGCCCAGCTCCTCCTCATCCTCTCCCACATCAGGCACATGAGTAAC
AAAGGCATGGAGCATCTGTACAGCATGAAGTGCAAGAACGTGGTGCCCCTCTATGACCTGCTGCTGGAGA
TGCTGGACGCCCACCGCCTACATGCGCCCACTAGCCGTGGAGGGGCATCCGTGGAGGAGACGGACCAAAG
CCACTTGGCCACTGCGGGCTCTACTTCATCGCATTCCTTGCAAAAGTATTACATCACGGGGGAGGCAGAG
GGTTTCCCTGCCACAGTCGATATCATGCAGGATCTGCCGGGCAACGATAACAGCACCGCGGGCGGTATCA
ATAAAGACATCGAGGAGTGCAATGCCATCATTGAGCAGTTTATCGACTACCTGCGCACCGGACAGGAGAT
GCCGATGGAAATGGCGGATCAGGCGATTAACGTGGTGCCGGGCATGACGCCGAAAACCATTCTTCACGCC
GGGCCGCCGATCCAGCCTGACTGGCTGAAATCGAATGGTTTTCATGAAATTGAAGCGGATGTTAACGATA
CCAGCCTCTTGCTGAGTGGAGATGCCTCCAAGCTTTAAACGCGTTTAAAGCTTATCGATACCGTCGACCT
CGAGACAGGCCCCTTTTCCTTTGTCTATATCATGTAATTAGTTATGTCACGCTTACATTCACGCCCTCCT
CCCACATCCGCTCTAACCGAAAAGGAAGGAGTTAGACAACCTGAAGTCTAGGTCCCTATTTATTTTTTTT
AATAGTTATGTTAGTATTAAGAACGTTATTTATATTTCAAATTTTTCTTTTTTTTCTGTACAAACGCGTG
TACGCATGTAACATTATACTGAAAACCTTGCTTGAGAAGGTTTTGGGACGCTCGAAGGCTTTAATTTGCA
AGGTTCGCAGTTTACACTCTCATCGTCGCTCTCATCATCGCTTCCGTTGTTGTTTTCCTTAGTAGCGTCT
GCTTGGTACCCAGCTTCGGCCGTATTTACAGATAACGATGTCGTTATTATATATATATATATATATTGTC
ACTTGTACCCAGCTTTTGTTCCCTTTAGTGAGGGTTAATTTCGAGCTTGGCGTAATCATGGTCATAGCTG
TTTCCTGTGTGAAATTGTTATCCGCTCACAACAGCTGTAATATATAGTAGTAACCTGAAAAATAGTCAAT
GCCCGTGGTTCATTTGCCAATAGAACAGTCGATGTGATCAATGTACACGAAAGTCAATATAAAATATCCA
AATAGCCAATGGTGTCAGGACGGCTAAGGCAAATGCAACTTTGAAATACTTATTCGGTTTGCATCTTGGC
GCGCCTCTTCCTGCAGGCATTAATGAATCGGCCAACGCGCGGGGAGAGGCGGTTTGCGTATTGGGCGCTC
TTCCGCTTCCTCGCTCACTGACTCGCTGCGCTCGGTCGTTCGGCTGCGGCGAGCGGTATCAGCTCACTCA
AAGGCGGTAATACGGTTATCCACAGAATCAGGGGATAACGCAGGAAAGAACATGTGAGCAAAAGGCCAGC
AAAAGGCCAGGAACCGTAAAAAGGCCGCGTTGCTGGCGTTTTTCCATAGGCTCCGCCCCCCTGACGAGCA
TCACAAAAATCGACGCTCAAGTCAGAGGTGGCGAAACCCGACAGGACTATAAAGATACCAGGCGTTTCCC
CCTGGAAGCTCCCTCGTGCGCTCTCCTGTTCCGACCCTGCCGCTTACCGGATACCTGTCCGCCTTTCTCC
CTTCGGGAAGCGTGGCGCTTTCTCATAGCTCACGCTGTAGGTATCTCAGTTCGGTGTAGGTCGTTCGCTC
CAAGCTGGGCTGTGTGCACGAACCCCCCGTTCAGCCCGACCGCTGCGCCTTATCCGGTAACTATCGTCTT
GAGTCCAACCCGGTAAGACACGACTTATCGCCACTGGCAGCAGCCACTGGTAACAGGATTAGCAGAGCGA
GGTATGTAGGCGGTGCTACAGAGTTCTTGAAGTGGTGGCCTAACTACGGCTACACTAGAAGAACAGTATT
TGGTATCTGCGCTCTGCTGAAGCCAGTTACCTTCGGAAAAAGAGTTGGTAGCTCTTGATCCGGCAAACAA
ACCACCGCTGGTAGCGGTGGTTTTTTTGTTTGCAAGCAGCAGATTACGCGCAGAAAAAAAGGATCTCAAG
AAGATCCTTTGATCTTTTGTTTAAACCTACGGGGTCTGACGCTCAGTGGAACGAAAACTCACGTTAAGGG
ATTTTGGTCATGAGATTATCAAAAAGGATCTTCACCTAGATCCTTTTAAATTAAAAATGAAGTTTTAAAT
CAATCTAAAGTATATATGAGTAAACTTGGTCTGACAGTTACCAATGCTTAATCAGTGAGGCACCTATCTC
AGCGATCTGTCTATTTCGTTCATCCATAGTTGCCTGACTCCCCGTCGTGTAGATAACTACGATACGGGAG
GGCTTACCATCTGGCCCCAGTGCTGCAATGATACCGCGAGACCCACGCTCACCGGCTCCAGATTTATCAG
CAATAAACCAGCCAGCCGGAAGGGCCGAGCGCAGAAGTGGTCCTGCAACTTTATCCGCCTCCATCCAGTC
TATTAATTGTTGCCGGGAAGCTAGAGTAAGTAGTTCGCCAGTTAATAGTTTGCGCAACGTTGTTGCCATT
GCTACAGGCATCGTGGTGTCACGCTCGTCGTTTGGTATGGCTTCATTCAGCTCCGGTTCCCAACGATCAA
GGCGAGTTACATGATCCCCCATGTTGTGCAAAAAAGCGGTTAGCTCCTTCGGTCCTCCGATGGTTGTCAG
AAGTAAGTTGGCCGCAGTGTTATCACTCATGGTTATGGCAGCACTGCATAATTCTCTTACTGTCATGCCA
TCCGTAAGATGCTTTTCTGTGACTGGTGAGTACTCAACCAAGTCATTCTGAGAATAGTGTATGCGGCGAC
CGAGTTGCTCTTGCCCGGCGTCAATACGGGATAATACCGCGCCACATAGCAGAACTTTAAAAGTGCTCAT
CATTGGAAAACGTTCTTCGGGGCGAAAACTCTCAAGGATCTTACCGCTGTTGAGATCCAGTTCGATGTAA
CCCACTCGTGCACCCAACTGATCTTCAGCATCTTTTACTTTCACCAGCGTTTCTGGGTGAGCAAAAACAG
GAAGGCAAAATGCCGCAAAAAAGGGAATAAGGGCGACACGGAAATGTTGAATACTCATACTCTTCCTTTT
TCAATATTATTGAAGCATTTATCAGGGTTATTGTCTCATGAGCGGATACATATTTGAATGTATTTAGAAA
AATAAACAAATAGGGGTTCCGCGCACATTTCCCCGAAAAGTGCCACCT
Features (pLannotate 1.2.2; 19 found; start..end, strand, type, name):
    354..1448    -  CDS            LEU2: 3-isopropylmalate dehydrogenase, required for leucine biosynthesis; S. cerevisiae LEU2; yeast auxotrophic marker
   1449..1854    -  promoter       LEU2 promoter: S. cerevisiae LEU2
   2007..2085    -  CDS            lacZα (fragment): LacZα fragment of β-galactosidase; lacZ fragment
   2088..2106    +  promoter       T7 promoter: promoter for bacteriophage T7 RNA polymerase
   2197..2226    +  misc_feature   MCS (fragment): pBluescript multiple cloning site
   2765..2795    +  misc_feature   MCS (fragment): pBluescript multiple cloning site
   2796..3401    +  CDS            lexA: LEXA_ECOLI - Also known as exrA, spr, tsl, umuA. Experimental evidence at protein level: Swiss-Prot protein existence level 1. Represses a number of genes involved in the response to DNA damage (SOS response), including recA and lexA. Binds to the 16 bp palindromic sequence 5'-CTGTATATATATACAG-3'. In the presence of single- stranded DNA, RecA interacts with LexA causing an autocatalytic cleavage which disrupts the DNA-binding part of LexA, leading to derepression of the SOS regulon and eventually DNA repair. Implicated in hydroxy radical-mediated cell death induced by hydroxyurea treatment (Pu
   3420..4355    +  CDS            ERT2: mutated ligand-binding domain of the human estrogen receptor (Feil et al., 1997)
   4407..4643    +  CDS            B42 transcriptional activator: yeast transcriptional activator cretaed from E. coli genomic DNA fragments (Ma and Ptashne, 1987)
   4668..4694    +  misc_feature   MCS (fragment): pBluescript multiple cloning site
   4720..4969    +  terminator     CYC1 terminator: S. cerevisiae CYC1; transcription terminator for CYC1
   5091..5108    -  promoter       LEU2 promoter (fragment): S. cerevisiae LEU2
   5132..5150    -  promoter       T3 promoter: promoter for bacteriophage T3 RNA polymerase
   5195..5211    -  protein_bind   lac operator: The lac repressor binds to the lac operator to inhibit transcription in E. coli. This inhibition can be relieved by adding lactose or isopropyl-β-D-thiogalactopyranoside (IPTG). lac repressor encoded by lacI
   5291..5395    -  CDS            YC021_YEAST (fragment): Protein predicted: Swiss-Prot protein existence level 4. From Saccharomyces cerevisiae (strain ATCC 204508 / S288c) (Baker's yeast).
   5407..5458    -  CDS            lacI (fragment): lac repressor; lacI; The lac repressor binds to the lac operator to inhibit transcription in E. coli. This inhibition can be relieved by adding lactose or isopropyl-β-D-thiogalactopyranoside (IPTG).
   5641..6229    -  rep_origin     ori: high-copy-number ColE1/pMB1/pBR322/pUC origin of replication
   6408..7268    -  CDS            AmpR: β-lactamase; bla; confers resistance to ampicillin, carbenicillin, and related antibiotics
   7269..7373    -  promoter       AmpR promoter: bla
