[The description below was written by a language model from this plasmid's Addgene catalogue record and pLannotate feature annotations shown in this document.]
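Description:
FRP1625 is a yeast expression plasmid built on the pRG205 backbone, a member of a shuttle vector series designed for precise genetic engineering of Saccharomyces cerevisiae. In E. coli it is maintained at high copy through a ColE1/pUC-type origin and selected with ampicillin via the AmpR (β-lactamase) gene and its promoter. In yeast, selection relies on the LEU2 auxotrophic marker, present with its own promoter. The feature table shows no yeast replication origin or centromere (no 2μ or CEN/ARS element). It does show additional short fragments of yeast sequence near the LEU2 region, which would be consistent with an integrating design, although the record does not state the mode of maintenance explicitly.

The roughly 2.8 kb synthetic insert, cloned between SacI and KpnI sites within a pBluescript-derived polylinker flanked by T7 and T3 promoters, encodes the chimeric transcription factor LexA-ER-B42. It fuses the bacterial LexA repressor, used here as a DNA-binding module, to an estrogen receptor ligand-binding domain and the acidic B42 activation domain. The annotation software labelled the receptor domain as ERT2, whereas the record simply calls it ER. Expression is driven by the ACT1 promoter according to the catalogue entry; the promoter is not annotated in the feature table but probably occupies the unannotated gap upstream of lexA. Transcription ends at the CYC1 terminator. In fusions of this type, the hormone-binding domain keeps the factor inactive until ligand is added, after which it activates promoters carrying LexA operator sites. The insert derives from an earlier plasmid developed as an inducible, tightly regulated yeast transcription factor, and FRP1625 supplies that regulator for hormone-controlled gene expression in yeast.
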