Addgene plasmid #64537: FRP1625
Purpose: Expresses LexA-ER-B42 in yeast cells
Depositing lab: Joerg Stelling. Depositing organization: ETH Zurich (Swiss Federal Institute of Technology). Publication: A shuttle vector series for precise genetic engineering of Saccharomyces cerevisiae. Gnugge R, Liphardt T, Rudolf F. Yeast. 2015 Dec 9. doi: 10.1002/yea.3144. PubMed 26647923.
Backbone
  Vector backbone: pRG205
  Backbone manufacturer: Robert Gnuegge
  Backbone size w/o insert (bp): 4646
  Total vector size (bp): 7398
  Vector type: Yeast Expression
  Selectable markers: LEU2
Growth in bacteria
  Bacterial resistance: Ampicillin, 100 μg/mL
  Growth temperature: 37°C
  Growth strain: DH5alpha
  Copy number: High Copy
Gene/Insert
  Gene/Insert name: LexA-ER-B42
  Species: Synthetic
  Insert size (bp): 2848
  Promoter: ACT1
  Cloning method: Restriction Enzyme; 5′ cloning site SacI (not destroyed); 3′ cloning site KpnI (not destroyed)
  Sequencing primers: 5′ T7; 3′ T3
Resource information
  A portion of this plasmid was derived from a plasmid made by: The insert was derived from FRP718 (Ottoz et al. [2014]: Inducible, tightly regulated and growth condition-independent transcription factor in Saccharomyces cerevisiae.).
Terms and licenses: Academic/Nonprofit Terms; Industry Terms: Not Available to Industry
How to cite: FRP1625 was a gift from Joerg Stelling (Addgene plasmid # 64537 ; http://n2t.net/addgene:64537 ; RRID:Addgene_64537)
