>Addgene plasmid #64537 | FRP1625 | addgene partial sequence | sequence record 111491 | DK060425_1 5'-TCCTTAAACCTGTCTTGTAA-3'
GTCGAAAGAACGCGGCATTAGCAACATTTGCGAAGCGAACGATTTTGCGAACTGCTATTAATTAACTCTG
GCGCGCCTAACTTTTTGTGTGGTGCCCTCCTCCTTGTCAATATTAATGTTAAAGTGCAATTCTTTTTCCT
TATCACGTTGAGCCATTAGTATCAATTTGCTTACCTGTATTCCTTTACATCCTCCTTTTTCTCCTTCTTG
ATAAATGTATGTAGATTGCGTATATAGTTTCGTCTACCCTATGAACATATTCCATTTTGTAATTTCGTGT
CGCATATGTTTCTATTATGAATTTCATTTATAAAGTTTATGTACAAATATCATAAAAAAAGAGAATCTTT
TTAAGCAAGGATTTTCTTAACTTCTTCGGCGACAGCATCACCGACTTCGGTGGTACTGTTGGAACCACCT
AAATCACCAGTTCTGATACCTGCATCCAAAACCTTTTTAACTGCATCTTCAATGGCCTTACCTTCTTCAG
GCAAGTTCAATGACAATTTCAACATCATTGCAGCAGACAAGATAGTGGCGATAGGGTTGACCTTATTCTT
TGGCAAATCTGGAGCAGAACCGTGGCATGGTTCGTACAAACCAAATGCGGTGTTCTTGTCTGGCAAAGAG
GCCAAGGACGCAGATGGCAACAAACCCAAGGAACCTGGGATAACGGAGGCTTCATCGGAGATGATGTCAC
CAAACATGTTGCTGGTGATTATAATACCATTTAGGTGGGTTGGGTTCTTAACTAGGATCATGGCGGCAGA
ATCAATCAATTGATGTTGAACCTTCAATGTAGGAAATTCGTTCTTGATGGTTTCCTCCACAGTTTTTCTC
CATAATCTTGAAGAGGCCAAAACATTAGCTTTATCCAAGGACCAAATAGGCAATGGTGGCTCATGTTGTA
GGGCCATGAAAGCGGCCATTCTTGTGATTCTTTGCACTTCTGGAACGGTGTATTGTTCACTATCCCAAGC
GACACCATCACCATCGTCTTCCTTTCTCTTACCAAAGTAAATACCTCCCACTAATTCTCTGACAACAACG
AAGTCAGTACCTTTAGCAAATTGTGGCTTGATTGGAGATA
