>Addgene plasmid #64537 | FRP1625 | addgene partial sequence | sequence record 111492 | M13pUC-Rev 5'-AGCGGATAACAATTTCACACAGG-3'
GACCATGATTACGCCAAGCTCGAAATTAACCCTCACTAAAGGGAACAAAAGCTGGGTACAAGTGACAATA
TATATATATATATATAATAACGACATCGTTATCTGTAAATACGGCCGAAGCTGGGTACCAAGCAGACGCT
ACTAAGGAAAACAACAACGGAAGCGATGATGAGAGCGACGATGAGAGTGTAAACTGCGAACCTTGCAAAT
TAAAGCCTTCGAGCGTCCCAAAACCTTCTCAAGCAAGGTTTTCAGTATAATGTTACATGCGTACACGCGT
TTGTACAGAAAAAAAAGAAAAATTTGAAATATAAATAACGTTCTTAATACTAACATAACTATTAAAAAAA
ATAAATAGGGACCTAGACTTCAGGTTGTCTAACTCCTTCCTTTTCGGTTAGAGCGGATGTGGGAGGAGGG
CGTGAATGTAAGCGTGACATAACTAATTACATGATATAGACAAAGGAAAAGGGGCCTGTCTCGAGGTCGA
CGGTATCGATAAGCTTTAAACGCGTTTAAAGCTTGGAGGCATCTCCACTCAGCAAGAGGCTGGTATCGTT
AACATCCGCTTCAATTTCATGAAAACCATTCGATTTCAGCCAGTCAGGCTGGATCGGCGGCCCGGCGTGA
AGAATGGTTTTCGGCGTCATGCCCGGCACCACGTTAATCGCCTGATCCGCCATTTCCATCGGCATCTCCT
GTCCGGTGCGCAGGTAGTCGATAAACTGCTCAATGATGGCATTGCACTCCTCGATGTCTTTATTGATACC
GCCCGCGGTGCTGTTATCGTTGCCCGGCAGATCCTGCATGATATCGACTGTGGCAGGGAAACCCTCTGCC
TCCCCCGTGATGTAATACTTTTGCAAGGAATGCGATGAAGTAGAGCCCGCAGTGGCCAAGTGGCTTTGGT
CCGTCTCCTCCACGGATGCCCCTCCACGGCTAGTGGGCGCATGTAGGCGGTGGGCGTCCAGCATCTCCAG
CAGCAGGTCATAGAGGGGCACCACGTTCTTGCACTTCATGCTGTACAGATGCTCCATGCCTTTGTTACTC
ATGTGCCTGATGTGG
