>Addgene plasmid #64537 | FRP1625 | addgene partial sequence | sequence record 111493 | M13pUC-Fwd 5'-CCCAGTCACGACGTTGTAAAACG-3'
GTAATACGACTCACTATAGGGCGAATTGGAGAAACAGAATAATATATAAACCTGTATAATATAACCTTGA
AGACTATATTTCTTTTCGCGGCCGCCTATAGGGCGAATTGGAGCTCCACCGCGGTGGCGGCCGCTCTAGA
GAAGCGGGTAAGCTGCCACAGCAATTAATGCACAACATTTAACCTACATTCTTCCTTATCGGATCCTCAA
AACCCTTAAAAACATATGCCTCACCCTAACATATTTTCCAATTAACCCTCAATATTTCTCTGTCACCCGG
CCTCTATTTTCCATTTTCTTCTTTACCCGCCACGCGTTTTTTTCTTTCAAATTTTTTTCTTCCTTCTTCT
TTTTCTTCCACGTCCTCTTGCATAAATAAATAAACCGTTTTGAAACCAAACTCGCCTCTCTCTCTCCTTT
TTGAAATATTTTTGGGTTTGTTTGATCCTTTCCTTCCCAATCTCTCTTGTTTAATATATATTCATTTATA
TCACGCTCTCTTTTTATCTTCCTTTTTTTCCTCTCTCTTGTATTCTTCCTTCCCCTTTCTACTCAAACCA
AGAAGAAAAAGAAAAGGTCAATCTTTGTTAAAGAATAGGATCTTCTACTACATCAGCTTTTAGATTTTTC
ACGCTTACTGCTTTTTTCTTCCCAAGATCGAAAATTTACTGAATTAACAACTAGTGGATCCCCCGGGCTG
CAGGAATTCATGAAAGCGTTAACGGCCAGGCAACAAGAGGTGTTTGATCTCATCCGTGATCACATCAGCC
AGACAGGTATGCCGCCGACGCGTGCGGAAATCGCGCAGCGTTTGGGGTTCCGTTCCCCAAACGCGGCTGA
AGAACATCTGAAGGCGCTGGCACGCAAAGGCGTTATTGAAATTGTTTCCGGCGCATCACGCGGGATTCGT
CTGTTGCAGGAAGAGGAAGAAGGGTTGCCGCTG
