>Addgene plasmid #64537 | FRP1625 | addgene partial sequence | sequence record 111494 | LexA 5'-CGTCAGCAGAGCTTCACCATTG-3'
TCGCAACGGCGACTGGCTGGGTTCTAAGGATATCTCTGCTGGAGACATGAGAGCTGCCAACCTTTGGCCA
AGCCCGCTCATGATCAAACGCTCTAAGAAGAACAGCCTGGCCTTGTCCCTGACGGCCGACCAGATGGTCA
GTGCCTTGTTGGATGCTGAGCCCCCCATACTCTATTCCGAGTATGATCCTACCAGACCCTTCAGTGAAGC
TTCGATGATGGGCTTACTGACCAACCTGGCAGACAGGGAGCTGGTTCACATGATCAACTGGGCGAAGAGG
GTGCCAGGCTTTGTGGATTTGACCCTCCATGATCAGGTCCACCTTCTAGAATGTGCCTGGTTAGAGATCC
TGATGATTGGTCTCGTCTGGCGCTCCATGGAGCACCCAGTGAAGCTACTGTTTGCTCCTAACTTGCTCTT
GGACAGGAACCAGGGAAAATGTGTAGAGGGCATGGTGGAGATCTTCGACATGCTGCTGGCTACATCATCT
CGGTTCCGCATGATGAATCTGCAGGGAGAGGAGTTTGTGTGCCTCAAATCTATTATTTTGCTTAATTCTG
GAGTGTACACATTTCTGTCCAGCACCCTGAAGTCTCTGGAAGAGAAGGACCATATCCACCGAGTCCTGGA
CAAGATCACAGACACTTTGATCCACCTGATGGCCAAGGCAGGCCTGACCCTGCAGCAGCAGCACCAGCGG
CTGGCCCAGCTCCTCCTCATCCTCTCCCACATCAGGCACATGAGTAACAAAGGCATGGAGCATCTGTACA
GCATGAAGTGCAAGAACGTGGTGCCCCTCTATGACCTGCTGCTGGAGATGCTGGACGCCCACCGCCTACA
TGCGCCCACTAGCCGTGGAGGGGCATCCGTGGAGGAGACGGACCAAAGCCACTTGGCCACTGCGGGCTCT
ACTTCATCGCATTCCTTGCAAAAGTATTACATCACGG
